>Addgene plasmid #231218 | CA-0064 CMVTO-SumIL2-noGS-rens-IL2Rb | addgene full sequence | sequence record 459393 | Addgene NGS Result
TCTCATAGCTCACGCTGTAGGTATCTCAGTTCGGTGTAGGTCGTTCGCTCCAAGCTGGGCTGTGTGCACG
AACCCCCCGTTCAGCCCGACCGCTGCGCCTTATCCGGTAACTATCGTCTTGAGTCCAACCCGGTAAGACA
CGACTTATCGCCACTGGCAGCAGCCACTGGTAACAGGATTAGCAGAGCGAGGTATGTAGGCGGTGCTACA
GAGTTCTTGAAGTGGTGGCCTAACTACGGCTACACTAGAAGAACAGTATTTGGTATCTGCGCTCTGCTGA
AGCCAGTTACCTTCGGAAAAAGAGTTGGTAGCTCTTGATCCGGCAAACAAACCACCGCTGGTAGCGGTGG
TTTTTTTGTTTGCAAGCAGCAGATTACGCGCAGAAAAAAAGGATCTCAAGAAGATCCTTTGATCTTTTCT
ACGGGGTCTGACGCTCAGTGGAACGAAAACTCACGTTAAGGGATTTTGGTCATGAGATTATCAAAAAGGA
TCTTCACCTAGATCCTTTTAAATTAAAAATGAAGTTTTAAATCAATCTAAAGTATATATGAGTAAACTTG
GTCTGACAGTTACCAATGCTTAATCAGTGAGGCACCTATCTCAGCGATCTGTCTATTTCGTTCATCCATA
GTTGCCTGACTCCCCGTCGTGTAGATAACTACGATACGGGAGGGCTTACCATCTGGCCCCAGTGCTGCAA
TGATACCGCGAGACCCACGCTCACCGGCTCCAGATTTATCAGCAATAAACCAGCCAGCCGGAAGGGCCGA
GCGCAGAAGTGGTCCTGCAACTTTATCCGCCTCCATCCAGTCTATTAATTGTTGCCGGGAAGCTAGAGTA
AGTAGTTCGCCAGTTAATAGTTTGCGCAACGTTGTTGCCATTGCTACAGGCATCGTGGTGTCACGCTCGT
CGTTTGGTATGGCTTCATTCAGCTCCGGTTCCCAACGATCAAGGCGAGTTACATGATCCCCCATGTTGTG
CAAAAAAGCGGTTAGCTCCTTCGGTCCTCCGATCGTTGTCAGAAGTAAGTTGGCCGCAGTGTTATCACTC
ATGGTTATGGCAGCACTGCATAATTCTCTTACTGTCATGCCATCCGTAAGATGCTTTTCTGTGACTGGTG
AGTACTCAACCAAGTCATTCTGAGAATAGTGTATGCGGCGACCGAGTTGCTCTTGCCCGGCGTCAATACG
GGATAATACCGCGCCACATAGCAGAACTTTAAAAGTGCTCATCATTGGAAAACGTTCTTCGGGGCGAAAA
CTCTCAAGGATCTTACCGCTGTTGAGATCCAGTTCGATGTAACCCACTCGTGCACCCAACTGATCTTCAG
CATCTTTTACTTTCACCAGCGTTTCTGGGTGAGCAAAAACAGGAAGGCAAAATGCCGCAAAAAAGGGAAT
AAGGGCGACACGGAAATGTTGAATACTCATACTCTTCCTTTTTCAATATTATTGAAGCATTTATCAGGGT
TATTGTCTCATGAGCGGATACATATTTGAATGTATTTAGAAAAATAAACAAATAGGGGTTCCGCGCACAT
TTCCCCGAAAAGTGCCACCTGACGTCGACGGATCGGGAGATCTCCCGATCCCCTATGGTGCACTCTCAGT
ACAATCTGCTCTGATGCCGCATAGTTAAGCCAGTATCTGCTCCCTGCTTGTGTGTTGGAGGTCGCTGAGT
AGTGCGCGAGCAAAATTTAAGCTACAACAAGGCAAGGCTTGACCGACAATTGCATGAAGAATCTGCTTAG
GGTTAGGCGTTTTGCGCTGCTTCGTACGGGCCAGATATACGCGTTGACATTGATTATTGACTAGTTATTA
ATAGTAATCAATTACGGGGTCATTAGTTCATAGCCCATATATGGAGTTCCGCGTTACATAACTTACGGTA
AATGGCCCGCCTGGCTGACCGCCCAACGACCCCCGCCCATTGACGTCAATAATGACGTATGTTCCCATAG
TAACGCCAATAGGGACTTTCCATTGACGTCAATGGGTGGAGTATTTACGGTAAACTGCCCACTTGGCAGT
ACATCAAGTGTATCATATGCCAAGTACGCCCCCTATTGACGTCAATGACGGTAAATGGCCCGCCTGGCAT
TATGCCCAGTACATGACCTTATGGGACTTTCCTACTTGGCAGTACATCTACGTATTAGTCATCGCTATTA
CCATGGTGATGCGGTTTTGGCAGTACATCAATGGGCGTGGATAGCGGTTTGACTCACGGGGATTTCCAAG
TCTCCACCCCATTGACGTCAATGGGAGTTTGTTTTGGCACCAAAATCAACGGGACTTTCCAAAATGTCGT
AACAACTCCGCCCCATTGACGCAAATGGGCGGTAGGCGTGTACGGTGGGAGGTCTATATAAGCAGAGCTC
TCCCTATCAGTGATAGAGATCTCCCTATCAGTGATAGAGATCGTCGACGAGCTCGTTTAGTGAACCGTCA
GATCGCCTGGAGACGCCATCCACGCTGTTTTGACCTCCATAGAAGACACCGGGACCGATCCAGCCTCCGG
ACTCTAGCGTTTAAACTTAAGCTTCGCCACCATGTACAGGATGCAACTCCTGTCTTGCATTGCACTAAGT
CTTGCACTTGTCACAAACGCTAGCGCTCCAACCTCCAGCTCTACAAAAAAGACTCAGCTGCAGCTGGAGC
ACCTGCTGCTCGACCTACAAATGATACTCAACGGAATCAACAACTATAAGAATCCTAAGCTGACGCGGAT
GCTGACCGCCAAGTTTTACATGCCCAAAAAGGCGACCGAGCTGAAGCATTTGCAGTGTCTGGAGGAAGAG
CTCAAGCCTTTGGAGGAGGTGCTTAATCTCGCCCAAAGCAAAAATTTCCACTTTGATCCGCGGGACGTCG
TGTCAAATATCAACGTCTTTGTGCTGGAACTGAAAGGCTCTGAGACAACCTTTATGTGTGAATATGCCGA
TGAAACTGCTACCATCGTTGAGTTTTTAAATCGATGGATAACATTTTGCCAGAGTATAATTTCTACTTTG
ACCGGCTATATTCACCCATTCCATCTGGTTATTCATAACGAGTCGGGCGGTGGGGGATCCGCGGTGAATG
GCACTTCCCAGTTCACATGCTTCTACAATTCGAGAGCCAACATCTCCTGTGTCTGGAGCCAAGATGGGGC
TCTGCAGGACACTTCCTGCCAAGTCCATGCCTGGCCGGACAGACGGCGGTGGAACCAAACCTGTGAGCTG
CTCCCCGTGAGTCAAGCATCCTGGGCCTGCAACCTGATCCTCGGAGCCCCAGATTCTCAGAAACTGACCA
CAGTTGACATCGTCACCCTGAGGGTGCTGTGCCGTGAGGGGGTGCGATGGAGGGTGATGGCCATCCAGGA
CTTCAAGCCCTTTGAGAACCTTCGCCTGATGGCCCCCATCTCCCTCCAAGTTGTCCACGTGGAGACCCAC
AGATGCAACATAAGCTGGGAAATCTCCCAAGCCTCCCACTACTTTGAAAGACACCTGGAGTTCGAGGCCC
GGACGCTGTCCCCAGGCCACACCTGGGAGGAGGCCCCCCTGCTGACTCTCAAGCAGAAGCAGGAATGGAT
CTGCCTGGAGACGCTCACCCCAGACACCCAGTATGAGTTTCAGGTGCGGGTCAAGCCTCTGCAAGGCGAG
TTCACGACCTGGAGCCCCTGGAGCCAGCCCCTGGCCTTCAGGACAAAGCCTGCAGCCCTTGGGAAGGACA
CCTAGGGCCCGAACAAAAACTCATCTCAGAAGAGGATCTGAATAGCGCCGTCGACCATCATCATAATCAT
CATTGAGTTTAAACCCGCTGATCAGCCTCGACTGTGCCTTCTAGTTGCCAGCCATCTGTTGTTTGCCCCT
CCCCCGTGCCTTCCTTGACCCTGGAAGGTGCCACTCCCACTGTCCTTTCCTAATAAAATGAGGAAATTGC
ATCGCATTGTCTGAGTAGGTGTCATTCTATTCTGGGGGGTGGGGTGGGGCAGGACAGCAAGGGGGAGGAT
TGGGAAGACAATAGCAGGCATGCTGGGGATGCGGTGGGCTCTATGGAGATCTATCGATGTTCTGGGGATG
CGGTGGGCTCTATGGCTTCTGAGGCGGAAAGAACCAGCTGGGGCTCTAGGGGGTATCCCC
[124 nt withheld, positions 4121-4244]
C
[91 nt withheld, positions 4246-4336]
AGGGTGATGGTTCACGTACCTAGAAGTTCCTATTCCGAAGTTCCTATTCTCTAGAAAGTATAGGAACTTC
CTTGGCCAAAAAGCCTGAACTCACCGCGACGTCTGTCGAGAAGTTTCTGATCGAAAAGTTCGACAGCGTC
TCCGACCTGATGCAGCTCTCGGAGGGCGAAGAATCTCGTGCTTTCAGCTTCGATGTAGGAGGGCGTGGAT
ATGTCCTGCGGGTAAATAGCTGCGCCGATGGTTTCTACAAAGATCGTTATGTTTATCGGCACTTTGCATC
GGCCGCGCTCCCGATTCCGGAAGTGCTTGACATTGGGGAATTCAGCGAGAGCCTGACCTATTGCATCTCC
CGCCGTGCACAGGGTGTCACGTTGCAAGACCTGCCTGAAACCGAACTGCCCGCTGTTCTGCAGCCGGTCG
CGGAGGCCATGGATGCGATCGCTGCGGCCGATCTTAGCCAGACGAGCGGGTTCGGCCCATTCGGACCGCA
AGGAATCGGTCAATACACTACATGGCGTGATTTCATATGCGCGATTGCTGATCCCCATGTGTATCACTGG
CAAACTGTGATGGACGACACCGTCAGTGCGTCCGTCGCGCAGGCTCTCGATGAGCTGATGCTTTGGGCCG
AGGACTGCCCCGAAGTCCGGCACCTCGTGCACGCGGATTTCGGCTCCAACAATGTCCTGACGGACAATGG
CCGCATAACAGCGGTCATTGACTGGAGCGAGGCGATGTTCGGGGATTCCCAATACGAGGTCGCCAACATC
TTCTTCTGGAGGCCGTGGTTGGCTTGTATGGAGCAGCAGACGCGCTACTTCGAGCGGAGGCATCCGGAGC
TTGCAGGATCGCCGCGGCTCCGGGCGTATATGCTCCGCATTGGTCTTGACCAACTCTATCAGAGCTTGGT
TGACGGCAATTTCGATGATGCAGCTTGGGCGCAGGGTCGATGCGACGCAATCGTCCGATCCGGAGCCGGG
ACTGTCGGGCGTACACAAATCGCCCGCAGAAGCGCGGCCGTCTGGACCGATGGCTGTGTAGAAGTACTCG
CCGATAGTGGAAACCGACGCCCCAGCACTCGTCCGAGGGCAAAGGAATAGCACGTACTACGAGATTTCGA
TTCCACCGCCGCCTTCTATGAAAGGTTGGGCTTCGGAATCGTTTTCCGGGACGCCGGCTGGATGATCCTC
CAGCGCGGGGATCTCATGCTGGAGTTCTTCGCCCACCCCAACTTGTTTATTGCAGCTTATAATGGTTACA
AATAAAGCAATAGCATCACAAATTTCACAAATAAAGCATTTTTTTCACTGCATTCTAGTTGTGGTTTGTC
CAAACTCATCAATGTATCTTATCATGTCTGTATACCGTCGACCTCTAGCTAGAGCTTGGCGTAATCATGG
TCATAGCTGTTTCCTGTGTGAAATTGTTATCCGCTCACAATTCCACACAACATACGAGCCGGAAGCATAA
AGTGTAAAGCCTGGGGTGCCTAATGAGTGAGCTAACTCACATTAATTGCGTTGCGCTCACTGCCCGCTTT
CCAGTCGGGAAACCTGTCGTGCCAGCTGCATTAATGAATCGGCCAACGCGCGGGGAGAGGCGGTTTGCGT
ATTGGGCGCTCTTCCGCTTCCTCGCTCACTGACTCGCTGCGCTCGGTCGTTCGGCTGCGGCGAGCGGTAT
CAGCTCACTCAAAGGCGGTAATACGGTTATCCACAGAATCAGGGGATAACGCAGGAAAGAACATGTGAGC
AAAAGGCCAGCAAAAGGCCAGGAACCGTAAAAAGGCCGCGTTGCTGGCGTTTTTCCATAGGCTCCGCCCC
CCTGACGAGCATCACAAAAATCGACGCTCAAGTCAGAGGTGGCGAAACCCGACAGGACTATAAAGATACC
AGGCGTTTCCCCCTGGAAGCTCCCTCGTGCGCTCTCCTGTTCCGACCCTGCCGCTTACCGGATACCTGTC
CGCCTTTCTCCCTTCGGGAAGCGTGGCGCTT
Features (pLannotate 1.2.2; 23 found; start..end, strand, type, name):
    570..1430    -  CDS            AmpR: β-lactamase; bla; confers resistance to ampicillin, carbenicillin, and related antibiotics
   1431..1535    -  promoter       AmpR promoter: bla
   1594..1646    -  misc_feature   bom (fragment): basis of mobility region from pBR322
   1796..2175    +  enhancer       CMV enhancer: human cytomegalovirus immediate early enhancer
   2176..2379    +  promoter       CMV promoter: human cytomegalovirus (CMV) immediate early promoter
   2381..2400    +  promoter       PLtetO-1 promoter (fragment): modified phage lambda PL promoter with tet operator sites (Lutz and Bujard, 1997)
   2402..2421    +  promoter       PLtetO-1 promoter (fragment): modified phage lambda PL promoter with tet operator sites (Lutz and Bujard, 1997)
   2429..2462    +  promoter       TRE3GV promoter (fragment): 3rd-generation Tet-responsive promoter that can be activated by binding of Tet-On® 3G, optimized for retroviral and lentiviral vectors
   2552..3013    +  CDS            IL2: IL2_HUMAN - Experimental evidence at protein level: Swiss-Prot protein existence level 1. Produced by T-cells in response to antigenic or mitogenic stimulation, this protein is required for T-cell proliferation and other activities crucial to regulation of the immune response. Can stimulate B-cells, monocytes, lymphokine-activated killer cells, natural killer cells, and glioma cells. From Homo sapiens (Human).
   3068..3712    +  CDS            IL2RB (fragment): IL2RB_HUMAN - Also known as IL15RB From Homo sapiens (Human).
   3812..4036    +  polyA_signal   bGH poly(A) signal: bovine growth hormone polyadenylation signal
   4052..4075    +  polyA_signal   bGH poly(A) signal (fragment): bovine growth hormone polyadenylation signal
   4079..4100    +  promoter       SV40 promoter (fragment): SV40 enhancer and early promoter
   4121..4354    +  rep_origin     f1 ori (fragment) (sequence partly withheld): f1 bacteriophage origin of replication; arrow indicates direction of (+) strand synthesis
   4359..4406    +  protein_bind   FRT: FLP-mediated recombination occurs in the 8-bp core sequence TCTAGAAA (Turan and Bode, 2011). FLP recombinase from the Saccharomyces cerevisiae 2μ plasmid
   4414..5436    +  CDS            HygR: aminoglycoside phosphotransferase from E. coli; aph(4)-Ia; confers resistance to hygromycin
   5446..5571    +  CDS            ble (fragment): BLE_KLEPN - Experimental evidence at protein level: Swiss-Prot protein existence level 1. Binding protein with a strong affinity to the bleomycin family of antibiotics. Binds to CL990; an antimitotic-antibiotic compound. From Klebsiella pneumoniae.
   5566..5687    +  polyA_signal   SV40 poly(A) signal: SV40 polyadenylation signal
   5760..5776    -  protein_bind   lac operator: The lac repressor binds to the lac operator to inhibit transcription in E. coli. This inhibition can be relieved by adding lactose or isopropyl-β-D-thiogalactopyranoside (IPTG). lac repressor encoded by lacI
   5784..5814    -  promoter       lac promoter: promoter for the E. coli lac operon
   5829..5850    -  protein_bind   CAP binding site: CAP binding activates transcription in the presence of cAMP. E. coli catabolite activator protein
   5863..5955    -  CDS            lacI (fragment): lac repressor; lacI; The lac repressor binds to the lac operator to inhibit transcription in E. coli. This inhibition can be relieved by adding lactose or isopropyl-β-D-thiogalactopyranoside (IPTG).
   6138..399     -  rep_origin     ori (across the origin): high-copy-number ColE1/pMB1/pBR322/pUC origin of replication
