[The description below was written by a language model from this plasmid's Addgene catalogue record and pLannotate feature annotations shown in this document.]
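Description:
CA-0064 CMVTO-SumIL2-noGS-rens-IL2Rb is a 6.3 kb mammalian expression plasmid built on a CMVTO-FlpIn backbone. It is maintained in E. coli at high copy through a ColE1/pUC-type origin and selected with ampicillin via the β-lactamase gene. The expression cassette is driven by the CMV immediate-early enhancer and promoter, followed directly by tet operator sequences. This "CMV-TO" arrangement allows constitutive expression in ordinary cells and tetracycline/doxycycline-regulated expression in cells that supply the Tet repressor. The cassette ends in a bovine growth hormone polyadenylation signal. Downstream lies an FRT site placed immediately before a hygromycin resistance coding sequence, with no intact upstream promoter annotated, and an SV40 poly(A) signal. This is the typical Flp-In layout, in which FLP-mediated integration into a matching genomic FRT landing pad activates HygR and permits selection of single-copy stable lines.

The insert is a single fusion encoding human IL-2 followed by a fragment of the IL-2 receptor β chain (IL2RB). The IL-2 portion carries the substitutions L80F, R81D, L85V, I86V and I92F. The record describes the product as "CageIL-2 (N-term 0 AA)", one variant in a series of caged cytokine designs. The name suggests that no glycine-serine spacer ("noGS") is included and that a "rens" element, presumably a protease cleavage site, sits between the two parts, though the record does not define these terms and this junction is not annotated. The associated work concerns orthogonalized human protease control of secreted signals. That context fits a design in which the tethered receptor fragment masks IL-2 until cleavage releases the active cytokine.
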