Addgene plasmid #231218: CA-0064 CMVTO-SumIL2-noGS-rens-IL2Rb
Purpose: CageIL-2 (N-term 0 AA)
Depositing lab: Xiaojing Gao. Depositing organization: Stanford University. Publication: Orthogonalized human protease control of secreted signals. Aldrete CA, Call CC, Sant'Anna LE, Vlahos AE, Pei J, Cong Q, Gao XJ. Nat Chem Biol. 2025 Jan 15. doi: 10.1038/s41589-024-01831-x. PubMed 39814991.
Backbone
  Vector backbone: CMVTO-FlpIn
  Vector type: Mammalian Expression
Growth in bacteria
  Bacterial resistance: Ampicillin, 100 μg/mL
  Growth temperature: 37°C
  Growth strain: DH5alpha
  Copy number: High Copy
Gene/Insert
  Gene/Insert name: SumIL2-noGS-rens-IL2Rb
  Species: H. sapiens (human)
  Mutation: L80F, R81D, L85V, I86V, I92F
  Entrez Gene: IL2 (a.k.a. IL-2, TCGF, lymphokine)
  Cloning method: Ligation Independent Cloning
Terms and licenses: Academic/Nonprofit Terms; Industry Terms: Not Available to Industry
How to cite: CA-0064 CMVTO-SumIL2-noGS-rens-IL2Rb was a gift from Xiaojing Gao (Addgene plasmid # 231218 ; http://n2t.net/addgene:231218 ; RRID:Addgene_231218)
